>Addgene plasmid #126378 | pGWB14-LYX160 | addgene full sequence | sequence record 247567 | Addgene NGS Result
TCGGTCTTGCCTTGCTCGTCGGTGATGTACTTCACCAGCTCCGCGAAGTCGCTCTTCTTGATGGAGCGCA
TGGGGACGTGCTTGGCAATCACGCGCACCCCCCGGCCGTTTTAGCGGCTAAAAAAGTCATGGCTCTGCCC
TCGGGCGGACCACGCCCATCATGACCTTGCCAAGCTCGTCCTGCTTCTCTTCGATCTTCGCCAGCAGGGC
GAGGATCGTGGCATCACCGAACCGCGCCGTGCGCGGGTCGTCGGTGAGCCAGAGTTTCAGCAGGCCGCCC
AGGCGGCCCAGGTCGCCATTGATGCGGGCCAGCTCGCGGACGTGCTCATAGTCCACGACGCCCGTGATTT
TGTAGCCCTGGCCGACGGCCAGCAGGTAGGCCGACAGGCTCATGCCGGCCGCCGCCGCCTTTTCCTCAAT
CGCTCTTCGTTCGTCTGGAAGGCAGTACACCTTGATAGGTGGGCTGCCCTTCCTGGTTGGCTTGGTTTCA
TCAGCCATCCGCTTGCCCTCATCTGTTACGCCGGCGGTAGCCGGCCAGCCTCGCAGAGCAGGATTCCCGT
TGAGCACCGCCAGGTGCGAATAAGGGACAGTGAAGAAGGAACACCCGCTCGCGGGTGGGCCTACTTCACC
TATCCTGCCCGGCTGACGCCGTTGGATACACCAAGGAAAGTCTACACGAACCCTTTGGCAAAATCCTGTA
TATCGTGCGAAAAAGGATGGATATACCGAAAAAATCGCTATAATGACCCCGAAGCAGGGTTATGCAGCGG
AAAAGCGCCACGCTTCCCGAAGGGAGAAAGGCGGACAGGTATCCGGTAAGCGGCAGGGTCGGAACAGGAG
AGCGCACGAGGGAGCTTCCAGGGGGAAACGCCTGGTATCTTTATAGTCCTGTCGGGTTTCGCCACCTCTG
ACTTGAGCGTCGATTTTTGTGATGCTCGTCAGGGGGGCGGAGCCTATGGAAAAACGCCAGCAACGCGGCC
TTTTTACGGTTCCTGGCCTTTTGCTGGCCTTTTGCTCACATGTTCTTTCCTGCGTTATCCCCTGATTCTG
TGGATAACCGTATTACCGCCTTTGAGTGAGCTGATACCGCTCGCCGCAGCCGAACGACCGAGCGCAGCGA
GTCAGTGAGCGAGGAAGCGGAAGAGCGCCAGAAGGCCGCCAGAGAGGCCGAGCGCGGCCGTGAGGCTTGG
ACGCTAGGGCAGGGCATGAAAAAGCCCGTAGCGGGCTGCTACGGGCGTCTGACGCGGTGGAAAGGGGGAG
GGGATGTTGTCTACATGGCTCTGCTGTAGTGAGTGGGTTGCGCTCCGGCAGCGGTCCTGATCAATCGTCA
CCCTTTCTCGGTCCTTCAACGTTCCTGACAACGAGCCTCCTTTTCGCCAATCCATCGACAATCACCGCGA
GTCCCTGCTCGAACGCTGCGTCCGGACCGGCTTCGTCGAAGGCGTCTATCGCGGCCCGCAACAGCGGCGA
GAGCGGAGCCTGTTCAACGGTGCCGCCGCGCTCGCCGGCATCGCTGTCGCCGGCCTGCTCCTCAAGCACG
GCCCCAACAGTGAAGTAGCTGATTGTCATCAGCGCATTGACGGCGTCCCCGGCCGAAAAACCCGCCTCGC
AGAGGAAGCGAAGCTGCGCGTCGGCCGTTTCCATCTGCGGTGCGCCCGGTCGCGTGCCGGCATGGATGCG
CGCGCCATCGCGGTAGGCGAGCAGCGCCTGCCTGAAGCTGCGGGCATTCCCGATCAGAAATGAGCGCCAG
TCGTCGTCGGCTCTCGGCACCGAATGCGTATGATTCTCCGCCAGCATGGCTTCGGCCAGTGCGTCGAGCA
GCGCCCGCTTGTTCCTGAAGTGCCAGTAAAGCGCCGGCTGCTGAACCCCCAACCGTTCCGCCAGTTTGCG
TGTCGTCAGACCGTCTACGCCGACCTCGTTCAACAGGTCCAGGGCGGCACGGATCACTGTATTCGGCTGC
AACTTTGTCATGCTTGACACTTTATCACTGATAAACATAATATGTCCACCAACTTATCAGTGATAAAGAA
TCCGCGCGTTCAATCGGACCAGCGGAGGCTGGTCCGGAGGCCAGACGTGAAACCCAACATACCCCTGATC
GTAATTCTGAGCACTGTCGCGCTCGACGCTGTCGGCATCGGCCTGATTATGCCGGTGCTGCCGGGCCTCC
TGCGCGATCTGGTTCACTCGAACGACGTCACCGCCCACTATGGCATTCTGCTGGCGCTGTATGCGTTGGT
GCAATTTGCCTGCGCACCTGTGCTGGGCGCGCTGTCGGATCGTTTCGGGCGGCGGCCAATCTTGCTCGTC
TCGCTGGCCGGCGCCAGATCTGGGGAACCCTGTGGTTGGCATGCACATACAAATGGACGAACGGATAAAC
CTTTTCACGCCCTTTTAAATATCCGATTATTCTAATAAACGCTCTTTTCTCTTAGGTTTACCCGCCAATA
TATCCTGTCAAACACTGATAGTTTAAACGTTGCGATTAAGAATTCGAGCTCGGTACCCCCCTACTCCAAA
AATGTCAAAGATACAGTCTCAGAAGACCAAAGGGCTATTGAGACTTTTCAACAAAGGGTAATTTCGGGAA
ACCTCCTCGGATTCCATTGCCCAGCTATCTGTCACTTCATCGAAAGGACAGTAGAAAAGGAAGGTGGCTC
CTACAAATGCCATCATTGCGATAAAGGAAAGGCTATCATTCAAGATGCCTCTGCCGACAGTGGTCCCAAA
GATGGACCCCCACCCACGAGGAGCATCGTGGAAAAAGAAGACGTTCCAACCACGTCTTCAAAGCAAGTGG
ATTGATGTGACATCTCCACTGACGTAAGGGATGACGCACAATCCCACTATCCTTCGCAAGACCCTTCCTC
TATATAAGGAAGTTCATTTCATTTGGAGAGGACAGCCCAAGCTTCGACTCTAGAGGATCCCCTTAAATCG
ATATGGAACGAGCTATACAAGGAAACGACGCTAGGGAACAAGCTAACAGTGAACGTTGGGATGGAGGATC
AGGAGGTACCACTTCTCCCTTCAAACTTCCTGACGAAAGTCCGAGTTGGACTGAGTGGCGGCTACATAAC
GATGAGACGAATTCGAATCAAGATAATCCCCTTGGTTTCAAGGAAAGCTGGGGTTTCGGGAAAGTTGTAT
TTAAGAGATATCTCAGATACGACAGGACGGAAGCTTCACTGCACAGAGTCCTTGGATCTTGGACGGGAGA
TTCGGTTAACTATGCAGCATCTCGATTTTTCGGTTTCGACCAGATCGGATGTACCTATAGTATTCGGTTT
CGAGGAGTTAGTATCACCGTTTCTGGAGGGTCTCGAACTCTTCAGCATCTCTGTGAGATGGCAATTCGGT
CTAAGCAAGAACTGCTACAGCTTGCCCCAATCGAAGTGGAAAGTAATGTATCAAGAGGATGCCCTGAAGG
TACTCAAACCTTCGAAAAAGAAAGCGAGTAAGTCGAGGGCGAGCTCGAATTCGGTACGCTGAAATCACCA
GTCTCTCTCTACAAATCTATCTCTCTCTATTTTCTCCATAAATAATGTGTGAGTAGTTTCCCGATAAGGG
AAATTAGGGTTCTTATAGGGTTTCGCTCATGTGTTGAGCATATAAGAAACCCTTAGTATGTATTTGTATT
TGTAAAATACTTCTATCAATAAAATTTCTAATTCCTAAAACCAAAATCCAGTACTAAAATCCAGATCTCC
CTGCAGGTCCCCAGATTAGCCTTTTCAATTTCAGAAAGAATGCTAACCCACAGATGGTTAGAGAGGCTTA
CGCAGCAGGTCTCATCAAGACGATCTACCCGAGCAATAATCTCCAGGAAATCAAATACCTTCCCAAGAAG
GTTAAAGATGCAGTCAAAAGATTCAGGACTAACTGCATCAAGAACACAGAGAAAGATATATTTCTCAAGA
TCAGAAGTACTATTCCAGTATGGACGATTCAAGGCTTGCTTCACAAACCAAGGCAAGTAATAGAGATTGG
AGTCTCTAAAAAGGTAGTTCCCACTGAATCAAAGGCCATGGAGTCAAAGATTCAAATAGAGGACCTAACA
GAACTCGCCGTAAAGACTGGCGAACAGTTCATACAGAGTCTCTTACGACTCAATGACAAGAAGAAAATCT
TCGTCAACATGGTGGAGCACGACACACTTGTCTACTCCAAAAATATCAAAGATACAGTCTCAGAAGACCA
AAGGGCAATTGAGACTTTTCAACAAAGGGTAATATCCGGAAACCTCCTCGGATTCCATTGCCCAGCTATC
TGTCACTTTATTGTGAAGATAGTGGAAAAGGAAGGTGGCTCCTACAAATGCCATCATTGCGATAAAGGAA
AGGCCATCGTTGAAGATGCCTCTGCCGACAGTGGTCCCAAAGATGGACCCCCACCCACGAGGAGCATCGT
GGAAAAAGAAGACGTTCCAACCACGTCTTCAAAGCAAGTGGATTGATGTGATATCTCCACTGACGTAAGG
GATGACGCACAATCCCACTATCCTTCGCAAGACCCTTCCTCTATATAAGGAAGTTCATTTCATTTGGAGA
GAACACGGGGGACAAGTTTGTACAAAAAAGCAGGCTCCACCACTAGTATGTCTTTCCGCAGTATCGCTCG
TGATATTAGGGATAGTATTGGAAGCTTATCTAGGCGGAGTTTCGAGGTTAGGCTGTCTGGTCATAACAGA
GGGAAGTCTCAGAGTGCTGTCCATGAGTTGCATGACCTGCCCATAGTCATTCAAAGTAGTTGTTGGGCAA
GCCTCCCACCAGAGTTACTTCGTGATGTAATTAAAAGACTGGAGGCCAGTGAGAGTATGTGGCCGGCTCG
TAAACATGTTGTTGCATGTGCAGCTGTTTGCCGCTCATGGAGGGAAATGTGCAAAGAAATTGTTCAGCGT
CCAGAGTTGTGTGGAAAGTTGACCTTTCCCGTCTCTCTGAAGCAGCCTGGGTTTCGAGATGGAACCATCC
AGTGCTTTATCCGAAGAGACAAAGCTAATACAACTTACCAACTTTTTCTTTGCCTTAGCCCTGCCTTGCT
TGTAGAAAATGGCAAGTTTCTTCTTTCTGCAAAGCGTAATCGGAGAACCACTTGTACAGAGTACGTCATC
TCTATGAATGCAGATAACATATCAAGGTCAAGCAGCTCTTATATTGGAAAACTGAGGTCAAATTTTCTGG
GCACGAAGTTCATAATTTATGATACGCAGCCACCGTACAACAGTTCTAGTATACCCCCACCTGGTGGAAG
CCGGAGATTCAACTCCAAGAAAGTTTCTCCAAAAGTCCCTACAGGAAGCTACAAAATTGCACATGTTACT
TATGAACTGAATGTGCTCGGCACCAGAGGCCCACGTAGGATGAATTGTGTCATGCACTCGGTCCCTGCCT
CGGCCCTTGAACCGGGGGGCACTGTCCCATGCCAACCTGAACTTCTCCCTCCCAATCTTGAAGACTCATT
TCGGAGCATGTCCTTTTCAAAATCCATTGATACTTCAACAGAATTTGGCAGCGCTCGGTTTTCGGATATT
GGGGGTCCAAGTGAAGAAGATGAAGAAGGGAAGGCTAGACCTTTGGTTCTCCGGAACAAGCCGCCTAGAT
GGCATGAGCAGCTGCAGTGTTGGTGTCTGAATTTCAGAGGGAGGGTAACAGTCGCTTCTGTCAAGAATTT
CCAGCTGATTGCTTCTACACAGCGTGCAGCCGGTGCCCCAACACCAGGTGCTCCAACACCAGCACAACCA
GCTCAGTCATCATCAGATCAAGACAAGATTATCTTGCAGTTTGGTAAGGTTGGCAAAGATATGTTTACAA
TGGATTACCGTTATCCTTTGTCTGCATTTCAGGCTTTTGCCATATGTTTGAGCAGCTTTGACACAAAGTT
AGCATGTGAACCCGGGGACCCAGCTTTCTTGTACAAAGTGGTTGATAACAGCGGGTTAATTAACATCTTT
TACCCATACGATGTTCCTGACTATGCGGGCTATCCCTATGACGTCCCGGACTATGCAGGATCCTATCCAT
ATGACGTTCCAGATTACGCTGCTCAGTGCAGCGCTTAGAGCTCGAATTTCCCCGATCGTTCAAACATTTG
GCAATAAAGTTTCTTAAGATTGAATCCTGTTGCCGGTCTTGCGATGATTATCATATAATTTCTGTTGAAT
TACGTTAAGCATGTAATAATTAACATGTAATGCATGACGTTATTTATGAGATGGGTTTTTATGATTAGAG
TCCCGCAATTATACATTTAATACGCGATAGAAAACAAAATATAGCGCGCAAACTAGGATAAATTATCGCG
CGCGGTGTCATCTATGTTACTAGATCGGGAATTAGCTTCATCAACGCAAGACATGCGCACGACCGTCTGA
CAGGAGAGGAATTTCCGACGAGCACAGAAAGGACTTGCTCTTGGACGTAGGCCTATTTCTCAGGCACATG
TATCAAGTGTTCGGACGTGGGTTTTCGATGGTGTATCAGCCGCCGCCAACTGGGAGATGAGGAGGCTTTC
TTGGGGGGCAGTCAGCAGTTCATTTCACAAGACAGAGGAACTTGTAAGGAGATGCACTGATTTATCTTGG
CGCAAACCAGCAGGACGAATTAGTGGGAATAGCCCGCGAATATCTAAGTTATGCCTGTCGGCATGAGCAG
AAACTTCCAATTCGAAACAGTTTGGAGAGGTTGTTTTTGGGCATACCTTTTGTTAGTCAGCCTCTCGATT
GCTCATCGTCATTACACAGTACCGAAGTTTGATCGATCTAGTAACATAGATGACACCGCGCGCGATAATT
TATCCTAGTTTGCGCGCTATATTTTGTTTTCTATCGCGTATTAAATGTATAATTGCGGGACTCTAATCAT
AAAAACCCATCTCATAAATAACGTCATGCATTACATGTTAATTATTACATGCTTAACGTAATTCAACAGA
AATTATATGATAATCATCGCAAGACCGGCAACAGGATTCAATCTTAAGAAACTTTATTGCCAAATGTTTG
AACGATCTGCTTCGACGCACTCCTTCTTTACTCCACCATCTCGTCCTTATTGAAAACGTGGGTAGCACCA
AAACGAATCAAGTCGCTGGAACTGAAGTTACCAATCACGCTGGATGATTTGCCAGTTGGATTAATCTTGC
CTTTCCCCGCATGAATAATATTGATGAATGCATGCGTGAGGGGTATTTCGATTTTGGCAATAGCTGCAAT
TGCCGCGACATCCTCCAACGAGCATAATTCTTCAGAAAAATAGCGATGTTCCATGTTGTCAGGGCATGCA
TGATGCACGTTATGAGGTGACGGTGCTAGGCAGTATTCCCTCAAAGTTTCATAGTCAGTATCATATTCAT
CATTGCATTCCTGCAAGAGAGAATTGAGACGCAATCCACACGCTGCGGCAACCTTCCGGCGTTCGTGGTC
TATTTGCTCTTGGACGTTGCAAACGTAAGTGTTGGATCCCGGTCGGCATCTACTCTATTCCTTTGCCCTC
GGACGAGTGCTGGGGCGTCGGTTTCCACTATCGGCGAGTACTTCTACACAGCCATCGGTCCAGACGGCCG
CGCTTCTGCGGGCGATTTGTGTACGCCCGACAGTCCCGGCTCCGGATCGGACGATTGCGTCGCATCGACC
CTGCGCCCAAGCTGCATCATCGAAATTGCCGTCAACCAAGCTCTGATAGAGTTGGTCAAGACCAATGCGG
AGCATATACGCCCGGAGCCGCGGCGATCCTGCAAGCTCCGGATGCCTCCGCTCGAAGTAGCGCGTCTGCT
GCTCCATACAAGCCAACCACGGCCTCCAGAAGAAGATGTTGGCGACCTCGTATTGGGAATCCCCGAACAT
CGCCTCGCTCCAGTCAATGACCGCTGTTATGCGGCCATTGTCCGTCAGGACATTGTTGGAGCCGAAATCC
GCGTGCACGAGGTGCCGGACTTCGGGGCAGTCCTCGGCCCAAAGCATCAGCTCATCGAGAGCCTGCGCGA
CGGACGCACTGACGGTGTCGTCCATCACAGTTTGCCAGTGATACACATGGGGATCAGCAATCGCGCATAT
GAAATCACGCCATGTAGTGTATTGACCGATTCCTTGCGGTCCGAATGGGCCGAACCCGCTCGTCTGGCTA
AGATCGGCCGCAGCGATCGCATCCATGGCCTCCGCGACCGGCTGCAGAACAGCGGGCAGTTCGGTTTCAG
GCAGGTCTTGCAACGTGACACCCTGTGCACGGCGGGAGATGCAATAGGTCAGGCTCTCGCTGAATTCCCC
AATGTCAAGCACTTCCGGAATCGGGAGCGCGGCCGATGCAAAGTGCCGATAAACATAACGATCTTTGTAG
AAACCATCGGCGCAGCTATTTACCCGCAGGACATATCCACGCCCTCCTACATCGAAGCTGAAAGCACGAG
ATTCTTCGCCCTCCGAGAGCTGCATCAGGTCGGAGACGCTGTCGAACTTTTCGATCAGAAACTTCTCGAC
AGACGTCGCGGTGAGTTCAGGCTTTTTCATATCGGGGTCGTCCTCTCCAAATGAAATGAACTTCCTTATA
TAGAGGAAGGGTCTTGCGAAGGATAGTGGGATTGTGCGTCATCCCTTACGTCAGTGGAGATATCACATCA
ATCCACTTGCTTTGAAGACGTGGTTGGAACGTCTTCTTTTTCCACGATGCTCCTCGTGGGTGGGGGTCCA
TCTTTGGGACCACTGTCGGCAGAGGCATCTTGAACGATAGCCTTTCCTTTATCGCAATGATGGCATTTGT
AGGTGCCACCTTCCTTTTCTACTGTCCTTTTGATGAAGTGACAGATAGCTGGGCAATGGAATCCGAGGAG
GTTTCCCGATATTACCCTTTGTTGAAAAGTCTCAATAGCCCTTTGGTCTTCTGAGACTGTATCTTTGATA
TTCTTGGAGTAGACGAGAGTGTCGTGCTCCACCATGTTGACGGATCTCTAGGACGCGTCGACGCGTCGAC
GCGTCGACGCGTCGACGCGTCCTAGAAGCTAATTCACTGGCCGTCGTTTTACAACGTCGTGACTGGGAAA
ACCCTGGCGTTACCCAACTTAATCGCCTTGCAGCACATCCCCCTTTCGCCAGCTGGCGTAATAGCGAAGA
GGCCCGCACCGATCGCCCTTCCCAACAGTTGCGCAGCCTGAATG
[44 nt withheld, positions 9145-9188]
C
[141 nt withheld, positions 9190-9330]
CCTTTGACGTTGGAGTCCACGTTCTTT
[37 nt withheld, positions 9358-9394]
ACCCTATCTCGGGCTATTCTTTTGATTTATAAGGGATTTTGCCGATTTCGGAACCACCATCAAACAGGAT
TTTCGCCTGCTGGGGCAAACCAGCGTGGACCGCTTGCTGCAACTCTCTCAGGGCCAGGCGGTGAAGGGCA
ATCAGCTGTTGCCCGTCTCACTGGTGAAAAGAAAAACCACCCCAGTACATTAAAAACGTCCGCAATGTGT
TATTAAGTTGTCTAAGCGTCAATTTGTTTACACCACAATATATCCTGCCACCAGCCAGCCAACAGCTCCC
CGACCGGCAGCTCGGCACAAAATCACCACTCGATACAGGCAGCCCATCAGTCCGGGACGGCGTCAGCGGG
AGAGCCGTTGTAAGGCGGCAGACTTTGCTCATGTTACCGATGCTATTCGGAAGAACGGCAACTAAGCTGC
CGGGTTTGAAACACGGATGATCTCGCGGAGGGTAGCATGTTGATTGTAACGATGACAGAGCGTTGCTGCC
TGTGATCAAATATCATCTCCCTCGCAGAGATCCGAATTATCAGCCTTCTTATTCATTTCTCGCTTAACCG
TGACAGGCTGTCGATCTTGAGAACTATGCCGACATAATAGGAAATCGCTGGATAAAGCCGCTGAGGAAGC
TGAGTGGCGCTATTTCTTTAGAAGTGAACGTTGACGATATCAACTCCCCTATCCATTGCTCACCGAATGG
TACAGGTCGGGGACCCGAAGTTCCGACTGTCGGCCTGATGCATCCCCGGCTGATCGACCCCAGATCTGGG
GCTGAGAAAGCCCAGTAAGGAAACAACTGTAGGTTCGAGTCGCGAGATCCCCCGGAACCAAAGGAAGTAG
GTTAAACCCGCTCCGATCAGGCCGAGCCACGCCAGGCCGAGAACATTGGTTCCTGTAGGCATCGGGATTG
GCGGATCAAACACTAAAGCTACTGGAACGAGCAGAAGTCCTCCGGCCGCCAGTTGCCAGGCGGTAAAGGT
GAGCAGAGGCACGGGAGGTTGCCACTTGCGGGTCAGCACGGTTCCGAACGCCATGGAAACCGCCCCCGCC
AGGCCCGCTGCGACGCCGACAGGATCTAGCGCTGCGTTTGGTGTCAACACCAACAGCGCCACGCCCGCAG
TTCCGCAAATAGCCCCCAGGACCGCCATCAATCGTATCGGGCTACCTAGCAGAGCGGCAGAGATGAACAC
GACCATCAGCGGCTGCACAGCGCCTACCGTCGCCGCGACCCCGCCCGGCAGGCGGTAGACCGAAATAAAC
AACAAGCTCCAGAATAGCGAAATATTAAGTGCGCCGAGGATGAAGATGCGCATCCACCAGATTCCCGTTG
GAATCTGTCGGACGATCATCACGAGCAATAAACCCGCCGGCAACGCCCGCAGCAGCATACCGGCGACCCC
TCGGCCTCGCTGTTCGGGCTCCACGAAAACGCCGGACAGATGCGCCTTGTGAGCGTCCTTGGGGCCGTCC
TCCTGTTTGAAGACCGACAGCCCAATGATCTCGCCGTCGATGTAGGCGCCGAATGCCACGGCATCTCGCA
ACCGTTCAGCGAACGCCTCCATGGGCTTTTTCTCCTCGTGCTCGTAAACGGACCCGAACATCTCTGGAGC
TTTCTTCAGGGCCGACAATCGGATCTCGCGGAAATCCTGCACGTCGGCCGCTCCAAGCCGTCGAATCTGA
GCCTTAATCACAATTGTCAATTTTAATCCTCTGTTTATCGGCAGTTCGTAGAGCGCGCCGTGCGTCCCGA
GCGATACTGAGCGAAGCAAGTGCGTCGAGCAGTGCCCGCTTGTTCCTGAAATGCCAGTAAAGCGCTGGCT
GCTGAACCCCCAGCCGGAACTGACCCCACAAGGCCCTAGCGTTTGCAATGCACCAGGTCATCATTGACCC
AGGCGTGTTCCACCAGGCCGCTGCCTCGCAACTCTTCGCAGGCTTCGCCGACCTGCTCGCGCCACTTCTT
CACGCGGGTGGAATCCGATCCGCACATGAGGCGGAAGGTTTCCAGCTTGAGCGGGTACGGCTCCCGGTGC
GAGCTGAAATAGTCGAACATCCGTCGGGCCGTCGGCGACAGCTTGCGGTACTTCTCCCATATGAATTTCG
TGTAGTGGTCGCCAGCAAACAGCACGACGATTTCCTCGTCGATCAGGACCTGGCAACGGGACGTTTTCTT
GCCACGGTCCAGGACGCGGAAGCGGTGCAGCAGCGACACCGATTCCAGGTGCCCAACGCGGTCGGACGTG
AAGCCCATCGCCGTCGCCTGTAGGCGCGACAGGCATTCCTCGGCCTTCGTGTAATACCGGCCATTGATCG
ACCAGCCCAGGTCCTGGCAAAGCTCGTAGAACGTGAAGGTGATCGGCTCGCCGATAGGGGTGCGCTTCGC
GTACTCCAACACCTGCTGCCACACCAGTTCGTCATCGTCGGCCCGCAGCTCGACGCCGGTGTAGGTGATC
TTCACGTCCTTGTTGACGTGGAAAATGACCTTGTTTTGCAGCGCCTCGCGCGGGATTTTCTTGTTGCGCG
TGGTGAACAGGGCAGAGCGGGCCGTGTCGTTTGGCATCGCTCGCATCGTGTCCGGCCACGGCGCAATATC
GAACAAGGAAAGCTGCATTTCCTTGATCTGCTGCTTCGTGTGTTTCAGCAACGCGGCCTGCTTGGCCTCG
CTGACCTGTTTTGCCAGGTCCTCGCCGGCGGTTTTTCGCTTCTTGGTCGTCATAGTTCCTCGCGTGTCGA
TGGTCATCGACTTCGCCAAACCTGCCGCCTCCTGTTCGAGACGACGCGAACGCTCCACGGCGGCCGATGG
CGCGGGCAGGGCAGGGGGAGCCAGTTGCACGCTGTCGCGCTCGATCTTGGCCGTAGCTTGCTGGACCATC
GAGCCGACGGACTGGAAGGTTTCGCGGGGCGCACGCATGACGGTGCGGCTTGCGATGGTTTCGGCATCCT
CGGCGGAAAACCCCGCGTCGATCAGTTCTTGCCTGTATGCCTTCCGGTCAAACGTCCGATTCATTCACCC
TCCTTGCGGGATTGCCCCGACTCACGCCGGGGCAATGTGCCCTTATTCCTGATTTGACCCGCCTGGTGCC
TTGGTGTCCAGATAATCCACCTTATCGGCAATGAAGTCGGTCCCGTAGACCGTCTGGCCGTCCTTCTCGT
ACTTGGTATTCCGAATCTTGCCCTGCACGAATACCAGCGACCCCTTGCCCAAATACTTGCCGTGGGCCTC
GGCCTGAGAGCCAAAACACTTGATGCGGAAGAAGTCGGTGCGCTCCTGCTTGTCGCCGGCATCGTTGCGC
CACATCTAGGTACTAAAACAATTCATCCAGTAAAATATAATATTTTATTTTCTCCCAATCAGGCTTGATC
CCCAGTAAGTCAAAAAATAGCTCGACATACTGTTCTTCCCCGATATCCTCCCTGATCGACCGGACGCAGA
AGGCAATGTCATACCACTTGTCCGCCCTGCCGCTTCTCCCAAGATCAATAAAGCCACTTACTTTGCCATC
TTTCACAAAGATGTTGCTGTCTCCCAGGTCGCCGTGGGAAAAGACAAGTTCCTCTTCGGGCTTTTCCGTC
TTTAAAAAATCATACAGCTCGCGCGGATCTTTAAATGGAGTGTCTTCTTCCCAGTTTTCGCAATCCACAT
CGGCCAGATCGTTATTCAGTAAGTAATCCAATTCGGCTAAGCGGCTGTCTAAGCTATTCGTATAGGGACA
ATCCGATATGTCGATGGAGTGAAAGAGCCTGATGCACTCCGCATACAGCTCGATAATCTTTTCAGGGCTT
TGTTCATCTTCATACTCTTCCGAGCAAAGGACGCCATCGGCCTCACTCATGAGCAGATTGCTCCAGCCAT
CATGCCGTTCAAAGTGCAGGACCTTTGGAACAGGCAGCTTTCCTTCCAGCCATAGCATCATGTCCTTTTC
CCGTTCCACATCATAGGTGGTCCCTTTATACCGGCTGTCCGTCATTTTTAAATATAGGTTTTCATTTTCT
CCCACCAGCTTATATACCTTAGCAGGAGACATTCCTTCCGTATCTTTTACGCAGCGGTATTTTTCGATCA
GTTTTTTCAATTCCGGTGATATTCTCATTTTAGCCATTTATTATTTCCTTCCTCTTTTCTACAGTATTTA
AAGATACCCCAAGAAGCTAATTATAACAAGACGAACTCCAATTCACTGTTCCTTGCATTCTAAAACCTTA
AATACCAGAAAACAGCTTTTTCAAAGTTGTTTTCAAAGTTGGCGTATAACATAGTATCGACGGAGCCGAT
TTTGAAACCACAATTATGGGTGATGCTGCCAACTTACTGATTTAGTGTATGATGGTGTTTTTGAGGTGCT
CCAGTGGCTTCTGTTTCTATCAGCTGTCCCTCCTGTTCAGCTACTGACGGGGTGGTGCGTAACGGCAAAA
GCACCGCCGGACATCAGCGCTATCTCTGCTCTCACTGCCGTAAAACATGGCAACTGCAGTTCACTTACAC
CGCTTCTCAACCCGGTACGCACCAGAAAATCATTGATATGGCCATGAATGGCGTTGGATGCCGGGCAACA
GCCCGCATTATGGGCGTTGGCCTCAACACGATTTTACGTCACTTAAAAAACTCAGGCCGCAGTCGGTAAC
CTCGCGCATACAGCCGGGCAGTGACGTCATCGTCTGCGCGGAAATGGACGAACAGTGGGGCTATGTCGGG
GCTAAATCGCGCCAGCGCTGGCTGTTTTACGCGTATGACAGTCTCCGGAAGACGGTTGTTGCGCACGTAT
TCGGTGAACGCACTATGGCGACGCTGGGGCGTCTTATGAGCCTGCTGTCACCCTTTGACGTGGTGATATG
GATGACGGATGGCTGGCCGCTGTATGAATCCCGCCTGAAGGGAAAGCTGCACGTAATCAGCAAGCGATAT
ACGCAGCGAATTGAGCGGCATAACCTGAATCTGAGGCAGCACCTGGCACGGCTGGGACGGAAGTCGCTGT
CGTTCTCAAAATCGGTGGAGCTGCATGACAAAGTCATCGGGCATTATCTGAACATAAAACACTATCAATA
AGTTGGAGTCATTACCCAATTATGATAGAATTTACAAGCTATAAGGTTATTGTCCTGGGTTTCAAGCATT
AGTCCATGCAAGTTTTTATGCTTTGCCCATTCTATAGATATATTGATAAGCGCGCTGCCTATGCCTTGCC
CCCTGAAATCCTTACATACGGCGATATCTTCTATATAAAAGATATATTATCTTATCAGTATTGTCAATAT
ATTCAAGGCAATCTGCCTCCTCATCCTCTTCATCCTCTTCGTCTTGGTAGCTTTTTAAATATGGCGCTTC
ATAGAGTAATTCTGTAAAGGTCCAATTCTCGTTTTCATACCTCGGTATAATCTTACCTATCACCTCAAAT
GGTTCGCTGGGTTTATCGCACCCCCGAACACGAGCACGGCACCCGCGACCACTATGCCAAGAATGCCCAA
GGTAAAAATTGCCGGCCCCGCCATGAAGTCCGTGAATGCCCCGACGGCCGAAGTGAAGGGCAGGCCGCCA
CCCAGGCCGCCGCCCTCACTGCCCGGCACCTGGTCGCTGAATGTCGATGCCAGCACCTGCGGCACGTCAA
TGCTTCCGGGCGTCGCGCTCGGGCTGATCGCCCATCCCGTTACTGCCCCGATCCCGGCAATGGCAAGGAC
TGCCAGCGCTGCCATTTTTGGGGTGAGGCCGTTCGCGGCCGAGGGGCGCAGCCCCTGGGGGGATGGGAGG
CCCGCGTTAGCGGGCCGGGAGGGTTCGAGAAGGGGGGGCACCCCCCTTCGGCGTGCGCGGTCACGCGCAC
AGGGCGCAGCCCTGGTTAAAAACAAGGTTTATAAATATTGGTTTAAAAGCAGGTTAAAAGACAGGTTAGC
GGTGGCCGAAAAACGGGCGGAAACCCTTGCAAATGCTGGATTTTCTGCCTGTGGACAGCCCCTCAAATGT
CAATAGGTGCGCCCCTCATCTGTCAGCACTCTGCCCCTCAAGTGTCAAGGATCGCGCCCCTCATCTGTCA
GTAGTCGCGCCCCTCAAGTGTCAATACCGCAGGGCACTTATCCCCAGGCTTGTCCACATCATCTGTGGGA
AACTCGCGTAAAATCAGGCGTTTTCGCCGATTTGCGAGGCTGGCCAGCTCCACGTCGCCGGCCGAAATCG
AGCCTGCCCCTCATCTGTCAACGCCGCGCCGGGTGAGTCGGCCCCTCAAGTGTCAACGTCCGCCCCTCAT
CTGTCAGTGAGGGCCAAGTTTTCCGCGAGGTATCCACAACGCCGGCGGCCGCGGTGTCTCGCACACGGCT
TCGACGGCGTTTCTGGCGCGTTTGCAGGGCCATAGACGGCCGCCAGCCCAGCGGCGAGGGCAACCAGCCC
GGTGAGCGTCGGAAAGGCGC
Features (pLannotate 1.2.2; 36 found; start..end, strand, type, name):
      3..89      -  CDS            traI (fragment): TRAI6_ECOLX - Experimental evidence at protein level: Swiss-Prot protein existence level 1. The initiation process of transfer DNA synthesis requires the interaction of at least three plasmid-specific components (TraH, I, and J) at the transfer origin resulting in the assembly of a specialised nucleoprotein complex - the relaxosome. Site- and strand-specific cleavage at the transfer origin is dependent on TraI and TraJ. From Escherichia coli.
    127..498     -  CDS            traJ: oriT-recognizing protein; traJ
    531..640     -  oriT           oriT: incP origin of transfer
    772..962     +  rep_origin     ori (fragment): high-copy-number ColE1/pMB1/pBR322/pUC origin of replication
   1321..1971    -  CDS            TetR: tetracycline resistance regulatory protein; tetR
   2077..2326    +  CDS            TcR (fragment): tetracycline efflux protein; tetA; confers resistance to tetracycline
   2436..2460    -  misc_feature   RB T-DNA repeat: right border repeat from nopaline C58 T-DNA
   2490..2508    +  misc_feature   MCS (fragment): pUC18/19 multiple cloning site
   2559..2904    +  promoter       CaMV 35S promoter: strong constitutive promoter from cauliflower mosaic virus
   2856..2902    +  promoter       minimal CaMV 35S promoter: minimal 35S promoter from cauliflower mosaic virus
   2914..2932    -  misc_feature   MCS (fragment): pUC18/19 multiple cloning site
   2943..3458    +  CDS            P19_TBSVC: Experimental evidence at protein level: Swiss-Prot protein existence level 1. Acts as a suppressor of RNA-mediated gene silencing, also known as post-transcriptional gene silencing (PTGS), a mechanism of plant viral defense that limits the accumulation of viral RNAs. Binds to short interfering RNAs (siRNAs) with high affinity. Acts as a molecular caliper to specifically select siRNAs based on the length of the duplex region of the RNA (By similarity). From Tomato bushy stunt virus (strain Cherry) (TBSV).
   3531..3707    +  polyA_signal   CaMV poly(A) signal: cauliflower mosaic virus polyadenylation signal
   4210..4551    +  promoter       CaMV 35S promoter: strong constitutive promoter from cauliflower mosaic virus
   4562..4586    +  protein_bind   attB1: mutant version of attB; recombination site for the Gateway® BP reaction BP Clonase™
   4598..5890    +  CDS            TULP1 (fragment): TLP1_ARATH - Experimental evidence at protein level: Swiss-Prot protein existence level 1. From Arabidopsis thaliana (Mouse-ear cress).
   5898..5922    -  protein_bind   attB2: mutant version of attB; recombination site for the Gateway® BP reaction BP Clonase™
   5951..6040    +  CDS            3xHA: three tandem HA epitope tags
   6074..6326    +  terminator     NOS terminator: nopaline synthase terminator and poly(A) signal
   6755..7007    -  terminator     NOS terminator: nopaline synthase terminator and poly(A) signal
   7031..7459    -  CDS            nos (fragment): DHNO_AGRT7 - Protein inferred from homology: Swiss-Prot protein existence level 3. From Agrobacterium tumefaciens (strain T37).
   7475..8500    -  CDS            HygR: aminoglycoside phosphotransferase from E. coli; aph(4)-Ia; confers resistance to hygromycin
   8510..8854    -  promoter       CaMV 35S promoter: strong constitutive promoter from cauliflower mosaic virus
   8511..8557    -  promoter       minimal CaMV 35S promoter: minimal 35S promoter from cauliflower mosaic virus
   8992..9147    +  CDS            lacZα (fragment) (sequence partly withheld): LacZα fragment of β-galactosidase; lacZ fragment
   9145..9445    +  rep_origin     M13 ori (fragment) (sequence partly withheld): M13 bacteriophage origin of replication; arrow indicates direction of (+) strand synthesis
   9446..9576    +  CDS            lacI (fragment): lac repressor; lacI; The lac repressor binds to the lac operator to inhibit transcription in E. coli. This inhibition can be relieved by adding lactose or isopropyl-β-D-thiogalactopyranoside (IPTG).
   9630..9654    -  misc_feature   LB T-DNA repeat: left border repeat from nopaline C58 T-DNA
  11111..11230   -  CDS            tetR (fragment): TETR1_ECOLX - Experimental evidence at protein level: Swiss-Prot protein existence level 1. TetR is the repressor of the tetracycline resistance element; its N-terminal region forms a helix-turn-helix structure and binds DNA. Binding of tetracycline to TetR reduces the repressor affinity for the tetracycline resistance gene (tetA) promoter operator sites. From Escherichia coli.
  11250..12398   -  CDS            trfA: trans-acting replication protein that binds to and activates oriV
  12697..13491   -  CDS            KanR: aminoglycoside phosphotransferase; aphA-3; confers resistance to kanamycin
  13683..14450   +  mobile_element IS1: prokaryotic transposable element IS1
  14459..14608   -  CDS            satA (fragment): STA_BACSU - Also known as yyaR. Experimental evidence at protein level: Swiss-Prot protein existence level 1. Involved in resistance to streptothricin, a broad-spectrum antibiotic produced by streptomycetes. Detoxifies streptothricin via acetylation of the beta amino group of the first beta-lysyl moiety of streptothricin. From Bacillus subtilis (strain 168).
  14607..14801   -  CDS            satA (fragment): STA_BACSU - Also known as yyaR. Experimental evidence at protein level: Swiss-Prot protein existence level 1. Involved in resistance to streptothricin, a broad-spectrum antibiotic produced by streptomycetes. Detoxifies streptothricin via acetylation of the beta amino group of the first beta-lysyl moiety of streptothricin. From Bacillus subtilis (strain 168).
  14804..15079   -  CDS            klaC (fragment): KLAC_ECOLX - Also known as telB. Protein predicted: Swiss-Prot protein existence level 4. Belongs to the kla operon, which is associated with cryptic tellurite resistance, and IncW plasmid fertility inhibition. From Escherichia coli.
  15143..15774   -  rep_origin     oriV: incP origin of replication
