[The description below was written by a language model from this plasmid's Addgene catalogue record and pLannotate feature annotations shown in this document.]
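Description:
pGWB14-LYX160 is a plant binary expression vector built on the pGWB14 backbone and intended for Agrobacterium-mediated transient or stable expression of a Nicotiana benthamiana transcription factor. The backbone carries the broad-host-range IncP replication system (oriV with the trans-acting replication protein trfA), which gives low copy number in E. coli and allows maintenance in Agrobacterium, along with oriT and traJ for conjugative mobilisation. Bacterial selection is by kanamycin (aphA-3). The annotation also picks up backbone remnants typical of this vector lineage, including tetracycline resistance and regulator fragments, an IS1 element, and partial ColE1, lacZα and M13 ori segments.

Between the nopaline-type right and left T-DNA borders lie three expression units. The main cassette uses a CaMV 35S promoter to drive the insert, Niben101Scf07272g01001.1, which is flanked by attB1 and attB2 sites and followed by a 3xHA tag and the NOS terminator, giving a C-terminally HA-tagged protein. The annotation tool matches this coding region to Arabidopsis Tubby-like protein TLP1, suggesting that the insert belongs to the Tubby-like family. The record lists Gibson assembly as the cloning method, even though the Gateway-derived att sites remain. A second 35S-driven cassette with a CaMV polyadenylation signal encodes the tomato bushy stunt virus P19 protein. P19 is a silencing suppressor that binds siRNAs and is commonly co-expressed to boost transient expression in infiltrated leaves; it appears in the feature table but is not mentioned in the catalogue fields. The third cassette, in the opposite orientation, expresses hygromycin phosphotransferase from a 35S promoter with a NOS terminator for selecting stably transformed plants. The HA tag allows the expressed factor to be detected or immunoprecipitated, though the record does not specify a downstream application.
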