Addgene plasmid #126378: pGWB14-LYX160
Purpose: With a Nicotiana benthamiana transcription factor in PGWB14 backbone, for Agrobacterium mediated transient or stable expression corresponding transcription factor fused with a C-terminal HA tag.
Depositing lab: Silin Zhong. Depositing organization: Chinese University of Hong Kong.
Backbone
  Vector backbone: pGWB14
  Vector type: Plant Expression
  Selectable markers: Hygromycin
Growth in bacteria
  Bacterial resistance: Kanamycin, 50 μg/mL
  Growth temperature: 37°C
  Growth strain: DH5alpha
  Copy number: Low Copy
Gene/Insert
  Gene/Insert name: Niben101Scf07272g01001.1
  Species: Nicotiana benthamiana
  Promoter: CaMV 35S
  Tag / fusion protein: HA (C terminal on insert)
  Cloning method: Gibson Cloning
Terms and licenses: Academic/Nonprofit Terms; Industry Terms: Not Available to Industry
How to cite: pGWB14-LYX160 was a gift from Silin Zhong (Addgene plasmid # 126378 ; http://n2t.net/addgene:126378 ; RRID:Addgene_126378)
