>Addgene plasmid #126378 | pGWB14-LYX160 | depositor partial sequence | sequence record 241652 | Niben101Scf07272g01001.1
ATGTGGCCGGCTCGTAAACATGTTGTTGCATGTGCAGCTGTTTGCCGCTCATGGAGGGAAATGTGCAAAG
AAATTGTTCAGCGTCCAGAGTTGTGTGGAAAGTTGACCTTTCCCGTCTCTCTGAAGCAGCCTGGGTTTCG
AGATGGAACCATCCAGTGCTTTATCCGAAGAGACAAAGCTAATACAACTTACCAACTTTTTCTTTGCCTT
AGCCCTGCCTTGCTTGTAGAAAATGGCAAGTTTCTTCTTTCTGCAAAGCGTAATCGGAGAACCACTTGTA
CAGAGTACGTCATCTCTATGAATGCAGATAACATATCAAGGTCAAGCAGCTCTTATATTGGAAAACTGAG
GTCAAATTTTCTGGGCACGAAGTTCATAATTTATGATACGCAGCCACCGTACAACAGTTCTAGTATACCC
CCACCTGGTGGAAGCCGGAGATTCAACTCCAAGAAAGTTTCTCCAAAAGTCCCTACAGGAAGCTACAAAA
TTGCACATGTTACTTATGAACTGAATGTGCTCGGCACCAGAGGCCCACGTAGGATGAATTGTGTCATGCA
CTCGGTCCCTGCCTCGGCCCTTGAACCGGGGGGCACTGTCCCATGCCAACCTGAACTTCTCCCTCCCAAT
CTTGAAGACTCATTTCGGAGCATGTCCTTTTCAAAATCCATTGATACTTCAACAGAATTTGGCAGCGCTC
GGTTTTCGGATATTGGGGGTCCAAGTGAAGAAGATGAAGAAGGGAAGGCTAGACCTTTGGTTCTCCGGAA
CAAGCCGCCTAGATGGCATGAGCAGCTGCAGTGTTGGTGTCTGAATTTCAGAGGGAGGGTAACAGTCGCT
TCTGTCAAGAATTTCCAGCTGATTGCTTCTACACAGCGTGCAGCCGGTGCCCCAACACCAGGTGCTCCAA
CACCAGCACAACCAGCTCAGTCATCATCAGATCAAGACAAGATTATCTTGCAGTTTGGTAAGGTTGGCAA
AGATATGTTTACAATGGATTACCGTTATCCTTTGTCTGCATTTCAGGCTTTTGCCATATGTTTGAGCAGC
TTTGACACAAAGTTAGCATGTGAA
